Addgene plasmid #216702: 2CT-PacerRH R623T
Purpose: Bacterial protein expression of Pacer RH domain mutant
Depositing lab: James Hurley. Depositing organization: University of California, Berkeley. Publication: A RAB7A phosphoswitch coordinates Rubicon Homology protein regulation of Parkin-dependent mitophagy. Tudorica DA, Basak B, Puerta Cordova AS, Khuu G, Rose K, Lazarou M, Holzbaur ELF, Hurley JH. J Cell Biol. 2024 Jul 1;223(7):e202309015. doi: 10.1083/jcb.202309015. Epub 2024 May 10. PubMed 38728007.
Backbone
  Vector backbone: 2CT
  Vector type: Bacterial Expression
Growth in bacteria
  Bacterial resistance: Ampicillin, 100 μg/mL
  Growth temperature: 37°C
  Growth strain: DH5alpha
  Copy number: Low Copy
Gene/Insert
  Gene/Insert name: Pacer
  Species: H. sapiens (human)
  Mutation: R623T
  Entrez Gene: RUBCNL (a.k.a. C13orf18, KIAA0226L, PACER)
  Tag / fusion protein: MBP (N terminal on insert)
  Cloning method: Ligation Independent Cloning
Terms and licenses: Academic/Nonprofit Terms; Industry Terms: Not Available to Industry
How to cite: 2CT-PacerRH R623T was a gift from James Hurley (Addgene plasmid # 216702)
