[The description below was written by a language model from this plasmid's Addgene catalogue record and pLannotate feature annotations shown in this document.]
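Description:
2CT-PacerRH R623T is a bacterial expression plasmid of about 6.7 kb, built on the 2CT ligation-independent cloning backbone, for producing a mutant Rubicon Homology (RH) domain of human Pacer (RUBCNL, also known as C13orf18 or KIAA0226L) in E. coli. The backbone has a pBR322-like architecture: a ColE1/pMB1-type origin accompanied by the bom mobilisation region and the rop gene, which holds copy number down and agrees with the catalogue's "low copy" designation. Selection is by ampicillin through the bla β-lactamase gene and its own promoter. Two fragments of the tetracycline efflux gene, along with the tet promoter, flank the expression cassette. They appear to be remnants of a tetracycline resistance gene interrupted by the cassette rather than a functional marker.

The expression cassette runs from a T7 promoter and a phage T7 gene 10 ribosome binding site to a T7 terminator, so it requires a host that supplies T7 RNA polymerase. The open reading frame encodes an N-terminal 6xHis tag, a signal-sequence-free maltose binding protein that stays cytosolic, a TEV protease recognition site, and then a roughly 720 bp fragment of RUBCNL corresponding to the RH domain and carrying the R623T substitution. The His and MBP modules aid solubility and affinity purification, and TEV cleavage allows them to be removed. A short match to a T7 gene 10B-derived solubility tag lies downstream of the insert; whether it is translated is not stated. The Addgene-derived and depositor sequences differ by only three nucleotides in length and give the same annotation. The associated work concerns RAB7A regulation of RH proteins in Parkin-dependent mitophagy, but the record does not state the mutation's specific effect.
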