Features (pLannotate 1.2.2; 17 found; start..end, strand, type, name):
    104..208     +  promoter       AmpR promoter: bla
    209..1069    +  CDS            AmpR: β-lactamase; bla; confers resistance to ampicillin, carbenicillin, and related antibiotics
   1240..1828    +  rep_origin     ori: high-copy-number ColE1/pMB1/pBR322/pUC origin of replication
   2014..2156    -  misc_feature   bom: basis of mobility region from pBR322
   2258..2449    -  CDS            rop: Rop protein, which maintains plasmids at low copy number; rop
   2466..2846    +  CDS            YPB1_ECOLX: Protein predicted: Swiss-Prot protein existence level 4. From Escherichia coli.
   3088..3988    -  CDS            TcR (fragment): tetracycline efflux protein; tet; confers resistance to tetracycline
   4010..4028    +  promoter       T7 promoter: promoter for bacteriophage T7 RNA polymerase
   4117..4139    +  RBS            RBS: efficient ribosome binding site from bacteriophage T7 gene 10 (Olins and Rangwala, 1989)
   4159..4176    +  CDS            6xHis: 6xHis affinity tag
   4186..5286    +  CDS            MBP: maltose binding protein from E. coli; malE (mutated); This version of the gene does not encode a signal sequence, so MBP will remain in the cytosol.
   5341..5357    +  CDS            TEV site (fragment): tobacco etch virus (TEV) protease recognition and cleavage site
   5368..6087    +  CDS            RUBCNL (fragment): PACER_HUMAN - Also known as C13orf18 From Homo sapiens (Human).
   6166..6215    +  CDS            SET1 (fragment): solubility-enhancement tag derived from T7 phage gene 10B
   6223..6270    +  terminator     T7 terminator: transcription terminator for bacteriophage T7 RNA polymerase
   6296..6588    -  CDS            TcR (fragment): tetracycline efflux protein; tet; confers resistance to tetracycline
   6636..6664    -  promoter       tet promoter: E. coli promoter for tetracycline efflux protein gene
>Addgene plasmid #216702 | 2CT-PacerRH R623T | depositor full sequence | sequence record 422727 | 2CT-PacerRH R623T sequence 6673 bps
TTCTTGAAGACGAAAGGGCCTCGTGATACGCCTATTTTTATAGGTTAATGTCATGATAATAATGGTTTCT
TAGACGTCAGGTGGCACTTTTCGGGGAAATGTGCGCGGAACCCCTATTTGTTTATTTTTCTAAATACATT
CAAATATGTATCCGCTCATGAGACAATAACCCTGATAAATGCTTCAATAACATTGAAAAAGGAAGAGTAT
GAGTATTCAACATTTCCGTGTCGCCCTTATTCCCTTTTTTGCGGCATTTTGCCTTCCTGTTTTTGCTCAC
CCAGAAACGCTGGTGAAAGTAAAAGATGCTGAAGATCAGTTGGGTGCACGAGTGGGTTACATCGAACTGG
ATCTCAACAGCGGTAAGATCCTTGAGAGTTTTCGCCCCGAAGAACGTTTTCCAATGATGAGCACTTTTAA
AGTTCTGCTATGTGGCGCGGTATTATCCCGTGTTGACGCCGGGCAAGAGCAACTCGGTCGCCGCATACAC
TATTCTCAGAATGACTTGGTTGAGTACTCACCAGTCACAGAAAAGCATCTTACGGATGGCATGACAGTAA
GAGAATTATGCAGTGCTGCCATAACCATGAGTGATAACACTGCGGCCAACTTACTTCTGACAACGATCGG
AGGACCGAAGGAGCTAACCGCTTTTTTGCACAACATGGGGGATCATGTAACTCGCCTTGATCGTTGGGAA
CCGGAGCTGAATGAAGCCATACCAAACGACGAGCGTGACACCACGATGCCTGCAGCAATGGCAACAACGT
TGCGCAAACTATTAACTGGCGAACTACTTACTCTAGCTTCCCGGCAACAATTAATAGACTGGATGGAGGC
GGATAAAGTTGCAGGACCACTTCTGCGCTCGGCCCTTCCGGCTGGCTGGTTTATTGCTGATAAATCTGGA
GCCGGTGAGCGTGGGTCTCGCGGTATCATTGCAGCACTGGGGCCAGATGGTAAGCCCTCCCGTATCGTAG
TTATCTACACGACGGGGAGTCAGGCAACTATGGATGAACGAAATAGACAGATCGCTGAGATAGGTGCCTC
ACTGATTAAGCATTGGTAACTGTCAGACCAAGTTTACTCATATATACTTTAGATTGATTTAAAACTTCAT
TTTTAATTTAAAAGGATCTAGGTGAAGATCCTTTTTGATAATCTCATGACCAAAATCCCTTAACGTGAGT
TTTCGTTCCACTGAGCGTCAGACCCCGTAGAAAAGATCAAAGGATCTTCTTGAGATCCTTTTTTTCTGCG
CGTAATCTGCTGCTTGCAAACAAAAAAACCACCGCTACCAGCGGTGGTTTGTTTGCCGGATCAAGAGCTA
CCAACTCTTTTTCCGAAGGTAACTGGCTTCAGCAGAGCGCAGATACCAAATACTGTCCTTCTAGTGTAGC
CGTAGTTAGGCCACCACTTCAAGAACTCTGTAGCACCGCCTACATACCTCGCTCTGCTAATCCTGTTACC
AGTGGCTGCTGCCAGTGGCGATAAGTCGTGTCTTACCGGGTTGGACTCAAGACGATAGTTACCGGATAAG
GCGCAGCGGTCGGGCTGAACGGGGGGTTCGTGCACACAGCCCAGCTTGGAGCGAACGACCTACACCGAAC
TGAGATACCTACAGCGTGAGCTATGAGAAAGCGCCACGCTTCCCGAAGGGAGAAAGGCGGACAGGTATCC
GGTAAGCGGCAGGGTCGGAACAGGAGAGCGCACGAGGGAGCTTCCAGGGGGAAACGCCTGGTATCTTTAT
AGTCCTGTCGGGTTTCGCCACCTCTGACTTGAGCGTCGATTTTTGTGATGCTCGTCAGGGGGGCGGAGCC
TATGGAAAAACGCCAGCAACGCGGCCTTTTTACGGTTCCTGGCCTTTTGCTGGCCTTTTGCTCACATGTT
CTTTCCTGCGTTATCCCCTGATTCTGTGGATAACCGTATTACCGCCTTTGAGTGAGCTGATACCGCTCGC
CGCAGCCGAACGACCGAGCGCAGCGAGTCAGTGAGCGAGGAAGCGGAAGAGCGCCTGATGCGGTATTTTC
TCCTTACGCATCTGTGCGGTATTTCACACCGCATATATGGTGCACTCTCAGTACAATCTGCTCTGATGCC
GCATAGTTAAGCCAGTATACACTCCGCTATCGCTACGTGACTGGGTCATGGCTGCGCCCCGACACCCGCC
AACACCCGCTGACGCGCCCTGACGGGCTTGTCTGCTCCCGGCATCCGCTTACAGACAAGCTGTGACCGTC
TCCGGGAGCTGCATGTGTCAGAGGTTTTCACCGTCATCACCGAAACGCGCGAGGCAGCTGCGGTAAAGCT
CATCAGCGTGGTCGTGAAGCGATTCACAGATGTCTGCCTGTTCATCCGCGTCCAGCTCGTTGAGTTTCTC
CAGAAGCGTTAATGTCTGGCTTCTGATAAAGCGGGCCATGTTAAGGGCGGTTTTTTCCTGTTTGGTCACT
GATGCCTCCGTGTAAGGGGGATTTCTGTTCATGGGGGTAATGATACCGATGAAACGAGAGAGGATGCTCA
CGATACGGGTTACTGATGATGAACATGCCCGGTTACTGGAACGTTGTGAGGGTAAACAACTGGCGGTATG
GATGCGGCGGGACCAGAGAAAAATCACTCAGGGTCAATGCCAGCGCTTCGTTAATACAGATGTAGGTGTT
CCACAGGGTAGCCAGCAGCATCCTGCGATGCAGATCCGGAACATAATGGTGCAGGGCGCTGACTTCCGCG
TTTCCAGACTTTACGAAACACGGAAACCGAAGACCATTCATGTTGTTGCTCAGGTCGCAGACGTTTTGCA
GCAGCAGTCGCTTCACGTTCGCTCGCGTATCGGTGATTCATTCTGCTAACCAGTAAGGCAACCCCGCCAG
CCTAGCCGGGTCCTCAACGACAGGAGCACGATCATGCGCACCCGTGGCCAGGACCCAACGCTGCCCGAGA
TGCGCCGCGTGCGGCTGCTGGAGATGGCGGACGCGATGGATATGTTCTGCCAAGGGTTGGTTTGCGCATT
CACAGTTCTCCGCAAGAATTGATTGGCTCCAATTCTTGGAGTGGTGAATCCGTTAGCGAGGTGCCGCCGG
CTTCCATTCAGGTCGAGGTGGCCCGGCTCCATGCACCGCGACGCAACGCGGGGAGGCAGACAAGGTATAG
GGCGGCGCCTACAATCCATGCCAACCCGTTCCATGTGCTCGCCGAGGCGGCATAAATCGCCGTGACGATC
AGCGGTCCAGTGATCGAAGTTAGGCTGGTAAGAGCCGCGAGCGATCCTTGAAGCTGTCCCTGATGGTCGT
CATCTACCTGCCTGGACAGCATGGCCTGCAACGCGGGCATCCCGATGCCGCCGGAAGCGAGAAGAATCAT
AATGGGGAAGGCCATCCAGCCTCGCGTCGCGAACGCCAGCAAGACGTAGCCCAGCGCGTCGGCCGCCATG
CCGGCGATAATGGCCTGCTTCTCGCCGAAACGTTTGGTGGCGGGACCAGTGACGAAGGCTTGAGCGAGGG
CGTGCAAGATTCCGAATACCGCAAGCGACAGGCCGATCATCGTCGCGCTCCAGCGAAAGCGGTCCTCGCC
GAAAATGACCCAGAGCGCTGCCGGCACCTGTCCTACGAGTTGCATGATAAAGAAGACAGTCATAAGTGCG
GCGACGATAGTCATGCCCCGCGCCCACCGGAAGGAGCTGACTGGGTTGAAGGCTCTCAAGGGCATCGGTC
GACGCTCTCCCTTATGCGACTCCTGCATTAGGAAGCAGCCCAGTAGTAGGTTGAGGCCGTTGAGCACCGC
CGCCGCAAGGAATGGTGCATGCAAGGAGATGGCGCCCAACAGTCCCCCGGCCACGGGGCCTGCCACCATA
CCCACGCCGAAACAAGCGCTCATGAGCCCGAAGTGGCGAGCCCGATCTTCCCCATCGGTGATGTCGGCGA
TATAGGCGCCAGCAACCGCACCTGTGGCGCCGGTGATGCCGGCCACGATGCGTCCGGCGTAGAGGATCGA
GATCTCGATCCCGCGAAATTAATACGACTCACTATAGGGAGACCACAACGGTTTCCCTCTAGTGCCGGCT
CCGGAGAGCTCTTTAATTAAGCGGCCGCCCTGCAGGACTCGAGTTCTAGAAATAATTTTGTTTAACTTTA
AGAAGGAGATATACATATGAAATCTTCTCACCATCACCATCACCATGGTTCTTCTATGAAAATCGAAGAA
GGTAAACTGGTAATCTGGATTAACGGCGATAAAGGCTATAACGGTCTCGCTGAAGTCGGTAAGAAATTCG
AGAAAGATACCGGAATTAAAGTCACCGTTGAGCATCCGGATAAACTGGAAGAGAAATTCCCACAGGTTGC
GGCAACTGGCGATGGCCCTGACATTATCTTCTGGGCACACGACCGCTTTGGTGGCTACGCTCAATCTGGC
CTGTTGGCTGAAATCACCCCGGACAAAGCGTTCCAGGACAAGCTGTATCCGTTTACCTGGGATGCCGTAC
GTTACAACGGCAAGCTGATTGCTTACCCGATCGCTGTTGAAGCGTTATCGCTGATTTATAACAAAGATCT
GCTGCCGAACCCGCCAAAAACCTGGGAAGAGATCCCGGCGCTGGATAAAGAACTGAAAGCGAAAGGTAAG
AGCGCGCTGATGTTCAACCTGCAAGAACCGTACTTCACCTGGCCGCTGATTGCTGCTGACGGGGGTTATG
CGTTCAAGTATGAAAACGGCAAGTACGACATTAAAGACGTGGGCGTGGATAACGCTGGCGCGAAAGCGGG
TCTGACCTTCCTGGTTGACCTGATTAAAAACAAACACATGAATGCAGACACCGATTACTCCATCGCAGAA
GCTGCCTTTAATAAAGGCGAAACAGCGATGACCATCAACGGCCCGTGGGCATGGTCCAACATCGACACCA
GCAAAGTGAATTATGGTGTAACGGTACTGCCGACCTTCAAGGGTCAACCATCCAAACCGTTCGTTGGCGT
GCTGAGCGCAGGTATTAACGCCGCCAGTCCGAACAAAGAGCTGGCAAAAGAGTTCCTCGAAAACTATCTG
CTGACTGATGAAGGTCTGGAAGCGGTTAATAAAGACAAACCGCTGGGTGCCGTAGCGCTGAAGTCTTACG
AGGAAGAGTTGGCGAAAGATCCACGTATTGCCGCCACTATGGAAAACGCCCAGAAAGGTGAAATCATGCC
GAACATCCCGCAGATGTCCGCTTTCTGGTATGCCGTGCGTACTGCGGTGATCAACGCCGCCAGCGGTCGT
CAGACTGTCGATGAAGCCCTGAAAGACGCGCAGACTAATTCGAGCTCGAACAACAACAACAATAACAATA
ACAACAACCTCGGGATCGAGGAAAACCTGTACTTCCAATCCAATGCAAGGGACCTGGTGGTGGCCGCTCA
GAACTTCTTCTGCGCTGGTTGTGGAACCCCTGTGGAGCCTAAGTTCGTGAAGAGACTGCGTTACTGCGAA
TACCTGGGAAAGTACTTCTGCGACTGCTGCCACTCCTACGCTGAGTCTTGCATCCCAGCCCGCATCCTGA
TGATGTGGGACTTCAAGAAGTACTACGTGTCCAACTTCTCTAAGCAGCTGCTGGACAGCATCTGGCACCA
GCCCATCTTCAACCTGCTGAGCATCGGACAGTCCCTGTACGCCAAGGCTAAGGAACTGGACAGAGTGAAG
GAGATCCAGGAACAGCTGTTCCACATCAAGAAGCTGCTGAAGACCTGCCGTTTCGCCAACTCTGCTCTGA
AGGAGTTCGAGCAGGTGCCTGGCCACCTGACCGACGAGCTGCACCTGTTCAGCCTGGAAGACCTGGTGAG
AATCAAGAAGGGCCTGCTGGCTCCACTGCTGAAGGACATCCTGAAGGCCAGCCTGGCTCACGTGGCTGGA
TGTGAGCTGTGCCAGGGCAAGGGCTTCATCTGCGAGTTCTGCCAGAACACCACCGTGATCTTCCCCTTCC
AGACTGCTACCTGCCGCACCTGCTCCGCCTGCCGCGCTTGCTTCCACAAGCAGTGCTTCCAGAGCAGCGA
GTGCCCTAGATGTGCCCGTATTACTGCTCGTAGAAAACTCCTGGAAAGTGTCGCCTCCGCCGCCACCATT
GGAAGTGGATAACGGATCCGCGATCGCGGCGCGCCACCTGGTGGCCGGCCGGTACCACGCGTGCGCGCTG
ATCCGGCTGCTAACAAAGCCCGAAAGGAAGCTGAGTTGGCTGCTGCCACCGCTGAGCAATAACTAGCATA
ACCCCTTGGGGCCTCTAAACGGGTCTTGAGGGGTTTTTTGCTGAAAGGAGGAACTATATCCGGATATCCA
CAGGACGGGTGTGGTCGCCATGATCGCGTAGTCGATAGTGGCTCCAAGTAGCGAAGCGAGCAGGACTGGG
CGGCGGCCAAAGCGGTCGGACAGTGCTCCGAGAACGGGTGCGCATAGAAATTGCATCAACGCATATAGCG
CTAGCAGCACGCCATAGTGACTGGCGATGCTGTCGGAATGGACGATATCCCGCAAGAGGCCCGGCAGTAC
CGGCATAACCAAGCCTATGCCTACAGCATCCAGGGTGACGGTGCCGAGGATGACGATGAGCGCATTGTTA
GATTTCATACACGGTGCCTGACTGCGTTAGCAATTTAACTGTGATAAACTACCGCATTAAAGCTTATCGA
TGATAAGCTGTCAAACATGAGAA
