Features (pLannotate 1.2.2; 17 found; start..end, strand, type, name):
    104..208     +  promoter       AmpR promoter: bla
    209..1069    +  CDS            AmpR: β-lactamase; bla; confers resistance to ampicillin, carbenicillin, and related antibiotics
   1240..1828    +  rep_origin     ori: high-copy-number ColE1/pMB1/pBR322/pUC origin of replication
   2014..2153    -  misc_feature   bom: basis of mobility region from pBR322
   2255..2446    -  CDS            rop: Rop protein, which maintains plasmids at low copy number; rop
   2463..2843    +  CDS            YPB1_ECOLX: Protein predicted: Swiss-Prot protein existence level 4. From Escherichia coli.
   3085..3985    -  CDS            TcR (fragment): tetracycline efflux protein; tet; confers resistance to tetracycline
   4007..4025    +  promoter       T7 promoter: promoter for bacteriophage T7 RNA polymerase
   4114..4136    +  RBS            RBS: efficient ribosome binding site from bacteriophage T7 gene 10 (Olins and Rangwala, 1989)
   4156..4173    +  CDS            6xHis: 6xHis affinity tag
   4183..5283    +  CDS            MBP: maltose binding protein from E. coli; malE (mutated); This version of the gene does not encode a signal sequence, so MBP will remain in the cytosol.
   5338..5354    +  CDS            TEV site (fragment): tobacco etch virus (TEV) protease recognition and cleavage site
   5362..6081    +  CDS            RUBCNL (fragment): PACER_HUMAN - Also known as C13orf18 From Homo sapiens (Human).
   6163..6212    +  CDS            SET1 (fragment): solubility-enhancement tag derived from T7 phage gene 10B
   6220..6267    +  terminator     T7 terminator: transcription terminator for bacteriophage T7 RNA polymerase
   6293..6585    -  CDS            TcR (fragment): tetracycline efflux protein; tet; confers resistance to tetracycline
   6633..6661    -  promoter       tet promoter: E. coli promoter for tetracycline efflux protein gene
>Addgene plasmid #216702 | 2CT-PacerRH R623T | addgene full sequence | sequence record 438402
TTCTTGAAGACGAAAGGGCCTCGTGATACGCCTATTTTTATAGGTTAATGTCATGATAATAATGGTTTCT
TAGACGTCAGGTGGCACTTTTCGGGGAAATGTGCGCGGAACCCCTATTTGTTTATTTTTCTAAATACATT
CAAATATGTATCCGCTCATGAGACAATAACCCTGATAAATGCTTCAATAACATTGAAAAAGGAAGAGTAT
GAGTATTCAACATTTCCGTGTCGCCCTTATTCCCTTTTTTGCGGCATTTTGCCTTCCTGTTTTTGCTCAC
CCAGAAACGCTGGTGAAAGTAAAAGATGCTGAAGATCAGTTGGGTGCACGAGTGGGTTACATCGAACTGG
ATCTCAACAGCGGTAAGATCCTTGAGAGTTTTCGCCCCGAAGAACGTTTTCCAATGATGAGCACTTTTAA
AGTTCTGCTATGTGGCGCGGTATTATCCCGTGTTGACGCCGGGCAAGAGCAACTCGGTCGCCGCATACAC
TATTCTCAGAATGACTTGGTTGAGTACTCACCAGTCACAGAAAAGCATCTTACGGATGGCATGACAGTAA
GAGAATTATGCAGTGCTGCCATAACCATGAGTGATAACACTGCGGCCAACTTACTTCTGACAACGATCGG
AGGACCGAAGGAGCTAACCGCTTTTTTGCACAACATGGGGGATCATGTAACTCGCCTTGATCGTTGGGAA
CCGGAGCTGAATGAAGCCATACCAAACGACGAGCGTGACACCACGATGCCTGCAGCAATGGCAACAACGT
TGCGCAAACTATTAACTGGCGAACTACTTACTCTAGCTTCCCGGCAACAATTAATAGACTGGATGGAGGC
GGATAAAGTTGCAGGACCACTTCTGCGCTCGGCCCTTCCGGCTGGCTGGTTTATTGCTGATAAATCTGGA
GCCGGTGAGCGTGGGTCTCGCGGTATCATTGCAGCACTGGGGCCAGATGGTAAGCCCTCCCGTATCGTAG
TTATCTACACGACGGGGAGTCAGGCAACTATGGATGAACGAAATAGACAGATCGCTGAGATAGGTGCCTC
ACTGATTAAGCATTGGTAACTGTCAGACCAAGTTTACTCATATATACTTTAGATTGATTTAAAACTTCAT
TTTTAATTTAAAAGGATCTAGGTGAAGATCCTTTTTGATAATCTCATGACCAAAATCCCTTAACGTGAGT
TTTCGTTCCACTGAGCGTCAGACCCCGTAGAAAAGATCAAAGGATCTTCTTGAGATCCTTTTTTTCTGCG
CGTAATCTGCTGCTTGCAAACAAAAAAACCACCGCTACCAGCGGTGGTTTGTTTGCCGGATCAAGAGCTA
CCAACTCTTTTTCCGAAGGTAACTGGCTTCAGCAGAGCGCAGATACCAAATACTGTCCTTCTAGTGTAGC
CGTAGTTAGGCCACCACTTCAAGAACTCTGTAGCACCGCCTACATACCTCGCTCTGCTAATCCTGTTACC
AGTGGCTGCTGCCAGTGGCGATAAGTCGTGTCTTACCGGGTTGGACTCAAGACGATAGTTACCGGATAAG
GCGCAGCGGTCGGGCTGAACGGGGGGTTCGTGCACACAGCCCAGCTTGGAGCGAACGACCTACACCGAAC
TGAGATACCTACAGCGTGAGCTATGAGAAAGCGCCACGCTTCCCGAAGGGAGAAAGGCGGACAGGTATCC
GGTAAGCGGCAGGGTCGGAACAGGAGAGCGCACGAGGGAGCTTCCAGGGGGAAACGCCTGGTATCTTTAT
AGTCCTGTCGGGTTTCGCCACCTCTGACTTGAGCGTCGATTTTTGTGATGCTCGTCAGGGGGGCGGAGCC
TATGGAAAAACGCCAGCAACGCGGCCTTTTTACGGTTCCTGGCCTTTTGCTGGCCTTTTGCTCACATGTT
CTTTCCTGCGTTATCCCCTGATTCTGTGGATAACCGTATTACCGCCTTTGAGTGAGCTGATACCGCTCGC
CGCAGCCGAACGACCGAGCGCAGCGAGTCAGTGAGCGAGGAAGCGGAAGAGCGCCTGATGCGGTATTTTC
TCCTTACGCATCTGTGCGGTATTTCACACCGCAATGGTGCACTCTCAGTACAATCTGCTCTGATGCCGCA
TAGTTAAGCCAGTATACACTCCGCTATCGCTACGTGACTGGGTCATGGCTGCGCCCCGACACCCGCCAAC
ACCCGCTGACGCGCCCTGACGGGCTTGTCTGCTCCCGGCATCCGCTTACAGACAAGCTGTGACCGTCTCC
GGGAGCTGCATGTGTCAGAGGTTTTCACCGTCATCACCGAAACGCGCGAGGCAGCTGCGGTAAAGCTCAT
CAGCGTGGTCGTGAAGCGATTCACAGATGTCTGCCTGTTCATCCGCGTCCAGCTCGTTGAGTTTCTCCAG
AAGCGTTAATGTCTGGCTTCTGATAAAGCGGGCCATGTTAAGGGCGGTTTTTTCCTGTTTGGTCACTGAT
GCCTCCGTGTAAGGGGGATTTCTGTTCATGGGGGTAATGATACCGATGAAACGAGAGAGGATGCTCACGA
TACGGGTTACTGATGATGAACATGCCCGGTTACTGGAACGTTGTGAGGGTAAACAACTGGCGGTATGGAT
GCGGCGGGACCAGAGAAAAATCACTCAGGGTCAATGCCAGCGCTTCGTTAATACAGATGTAGGTGTTCCA
CAGGGTAGCCAGCAGCATCCTGCGATGCAGATCCGGAACATAATGGTGCAGGGCGCTGACTTCCGCGTTT
CCAGACTTTACGAAACACGGAAACCGAAGACCATTCATGTTGTTGCTCAGGTCGCAGACGTTTTGCAGCA
GCAGTCGCTTCACGTTCGCTCGCGTATCGGTGATTCATTCTGCTAACCAGTAAGGCAACCCCGCCAGCCT
AGCCGGGTCCTCAACGACAGGAGCACGATCATGCGCACCCGTGGCCAGGACCCAACGCTGCCCGAGATGC
GCCGCGTGCGGCTGCTGGAGATGGCGGACGCGATGGATATGTTCTGCCAAGGGTTGGTTTGCGCATTCAC
AGTTCTCCGCAAGAATTGATTGGCTCCAATTCTTGGAGTGGTGAATCCGTTAGCGAGGTGCCGCCGGCTT
CCATTCAGGTCGAGGTGGCCCGGCTCCATGCACCGCGACGCAACGCGGGGAGGCAGACAAGGTATAGGGC
GGCGCCTACAATCCATGCCAACCCGTTCCATGTGCTCGCCGAGGCGGCATAAATCGCCGTGACGATCAGC
GGTCCAATGATCGAAGTTAGGCTGGTAAGAGCCGCGAGCGATCCTTGAAGCTGTCCCTGATGGTCGTCAT
CTACCTGCCTGGACAGCATGGCCTGCAACGCGGGCATCCCGATGCCGCCGGAAGCGAGAAGAATCATAAT
GGGGAAGGCCATCCAGCCTCGCGTCGCGAACGCCAGCAAGACGTAGCCCAGCGCGTCGGCCGCCATGCCG
GCGATAATGGCCTGCTTCTCGCCGAAACGTTTGGTGGCGGGACCAGTGACGAAGGCTTGAGCGAGGGCGT
GCAAGATTCCGAATACCGCAAGCGACAGGCCGATCATCGTCGCGCTCCAGCGAAAGCGGTCCTCGCCGAA
AATGACCCAGAGCGCTGCCGGCACCTGTCCTACGAGTTGCATGATAAAGAAGACAGTCATAAGTGCGGCG
ACGATAGTCATGCCCCGCGCCCACCGGAAGGAGCTGACTGGGTTGAAGGCTCTCAAGGGCATCGGTCGAC
GCTCTCCCTTATGCGACTCCTGCATTAGGAAGCAGCCCAGTAGTAGGTTGAGGCCGTTGAGCACCGCCGC
CGCAAGGAATGGTGCATGCAAGGAGATGGCGCCCAACAGTCCCCCGGCCACGGGGCCTGCCACCATACCC
ACGCCGAAACAAGCGCTCATGAGCCCGAAGTGGCGAGCCCGATCTTCCCCATCGGTGATGTCGGCGATAT
AGGCGCCAGCAACCGCACCTGTGGCGCCGGTGATGCCGGCCACGATGCGTCCGGCGTAGAGGATCGAGAT
CTCGATCCCGCGAAATTAATACGACTCACTATAGGGAGACCACAACGGTTTCCCTCTAGTGCCGGCTCCG
GAGAGCTCTTTAATTAAGCGGCCGCCCTGCAGGACTCGAGTTCTAGAAATAATTTTGTTTAACTTTAAGA
AGGAGATATACATATGAAATCTTCTCACCATCACCATCACCATGGTTCTTCTATGAAAATCGAAGAAGGT
AAACTGGTAATCTGGATTAACGGCGATAAAGGCTATAACGGTCTCGCTGAAGTCGGTAAGAAATTCGAGA
AAGATACCGGAATTAAAGTCACCGTTGAGCATCCGGATAAACTGGAAGAGAAATTCCCACAGGTTGCGGC
AACTGGCGATGGCCCTGACATTATCTTCTGGGCACACGACCGCTTTGGTGGCTACGCTCAATCTGGCCTG
TTGGCTGAAATCACCCCGGACAAAGCGTTCCAGGACAAGCTGTATCCGTTTACCTGGGATGCCGTACGTT
ACAACGGCAAGCTGATTGCTTACCCGATCGCTGTTGAAGCGTTATCGCTGATTTATAACAAAGATCTGCT
GCCGAACCCGCCAAAAACCTGGGAAGAGATCCCGGCGCTGGATAAAGAACTGAAAGCGAAAGGTAAGAGC
GCGCTGATGTTCAACCTGCAAGAACCGTACTTCACCTGGCCGCTGATTGCTGCTGACGGGGGTTATGCGT
TCAAGTATGAAAACGGCAAGTACGACATTAAAGACGTGGGCGTGGATAACGCTGGCGCGAAAGCGGGTCT
GACCTTCCTGGTTGACCTGATTAAAAACAAACACATGAATGCAGACACCGATTACTCCATCGCAGAAGCT
GCCTTTAATAAAGGCGAAACAGCGATGACCATCAACGGCCCGTGGGCATGGTCCAACATCGACACCAGCA
AAGTGAATTATGGTGTAACGGTACTGCCGACCTTCAAGGGTCAACCATCCAAACCGTTCGTTGGCGTGCT
GAGCGCAGGTATTAACGCCGCCAGTCCGAACAAAGAGCTGGCAAAAGAGTTCCTCGAAAACTATCTGCTG
ACTGATGAAGGTCTGGAAGCGGTTAATAAAGACAAACCGCTGGGTGCCGTAGCGCTGAAGTCTTACGAGG
AAGAGTTGGCGAAAGATCCACGTATTGCCGCCACTATGGAAAACGCCCAGAAAGGTGAAATCATGCCGAA
CATCCCGCAGATGTCCGCTTTCTGGTATGCCGTGCGTACTGCGGTGATCAACGCCGCCAGCGGTCGTCAG
ACTGTCGATGAAGCCCTGAAAGACGCGCAGACTAATTCGAGCTCGAACAACAACAACAATAACAATAACA
ACAACCTCGGGATCGAGGAAAACCTGTACTTCCAATCCAATAGGGACCTGGTGGTGGCCGCTCAGAACTT
CTTCTGCGCTGGTTGTGGAACCCCTGTGGAGCCTAAGTTCGTGAAGAGACTGCGTTACTGCGAATACCTG
GGAAAGTACTTCTGCGACTGCTGCCACTCCTACGCTGAGTCTTGCATCCCAGCCCGCATCCTGATGATGT
GGGACTTCAAGAAGTACTACGTGTCCAACTTCTCTAAGCAGCTGCTGGACAGCATCTGGCACCAGCCCAT
CTTCAACCTGCTGAGCATCGGACAGTCCCTGTACGCCAAGGCTAAGGAACTGGACAGAGTGAAGGAGATC
CAGGAACAGCTGTTCCACATCAAGAAGCTGCTGAAGACCTGCCGTTTCGCCAACTCTGCTCTGAAGGAGT
TCGAGCAGGTGCCTGGCCACCTGACCGACGAGCTGCACCTGTTCAGCCTGGAAGACCTGGTGAGAATCAA
GAAGGGCCTGCTGGCTCCACTGCTGAAGGACATCCTGAAGGCCAGCCTGGCTCACGTGGCTGGATGTGAG
CTGTGCCAGGGCAAGGGCTTCATCTGCGAGTTCTGCCAGAACACCACCGTGATCTTCCCCTTCCAGACTG
CTACCTGCCGCCGCTGCTCCGCCTGCAAAGCTTGCTTCCACAAGCAGTGCTTCCAGAGCAGCGAGTGCCC
TAGATGTGCCCGTATTACTGCTCGTAGAAAACTCCTGGAAAGTGTCGCCTCCGCCGCCACCTAAATTGGA
AGTGGATAACGGATCCGCGATCGCGGCGCGCCACCTGGTGGCCGGCCGGTACCACGCGTGCGCGCTGATC
CGGCTGCTAACAAAGCCCGAAAGGAAGCTGAGTTGGCTGCTGCCACCGCTGAGCAATAACTAGCATAACC
CCTTGGGGCCTCTAAACGGGTCTTGAGGGGTTTTTTGCTGAAAGGAGGAACTATATCCGGATATCCACAG
GACGGGTGTGGTCGCCATGATCGCGTAGTCGATAGTGGCTCCAAGTAGCGAAGCGAGCAGGACTGGGCGG
CGGCCAAAGCGGTCGGACAGTGCTCCGAGAACGGGTGCGCATAGAAATTGCATCAACGCATATAGCGCTA
GCAGCACGCCATAGTGACTGGCGATGCTGTCGGAATGGACGATATCCCGCAAGAGGCCCGGCAGTACCGG
CATAACCAAGCCTATGCCTACAGCATCCAGGGTGACGGTGCCGAGGATGACGATGAGCGCATTGTTAGAT
TTCATACACGGTGCCTGACTGCGTTAGCAATTTAACTGTGATAAACTACCGCATTAAAGCTTATCGATGA
TAAGCTGTCAAACATGAGAA
