>Addgene plasmid #216702 | 2CT-PacerRH R623T | depositor partial sequence | sequence record 422705 | Pacer RH 623T
AGGGACCTGGTGGTGGCCGCTCAGAACTTCTTCTGCGCTGGTTGTGGAACCCCTGTGGAGCCTAAGTTCG
TGAAGAGACTGCGTTACTGCGAATACCTGGGAAAGTACTTCTGCGACTGCTGCCACTCCTACGCTGAGTC
TTGCATCCCAGCCCGCATCCTGATGATGTGGGACTTCAAGAAGTACTACGTGTCCAACTTCTCTAAGCAG
CTGCTGGACAGCATCTGGCACCAGCCCATCTTCAACCTGCTGAGCATCGGACAGTCCCTGTACGCCAAGG
CTAAGGAACTGGACAGAGTGAAGGAGATCCAGGAACAGCTGTTCCACATCAAGAAGCTGCTGAAGACCTG
CCGTTTCGCCAACTCTGCTCTGAAGGAGTTCGAGCAGGTGCCTGGCCACCTGACCGACGAGCTGCACCTG
TTCAGCCTGGAAGACCTGGTGAGAATCAAGAAGGGCCTGCTGGCTCCACTGCTGAAGGACATCCTGAAGG
CCAGCCTGGCTCACGTGGCTGGATGTGAGCTGTGCCAGGGCAAGGGCTTCATCTGCGAGTTCTGCCAGAA
CACCACCGTGATCTTCCCCTTCCAGACTGCTACCTGCCGCACCTGCTCCGCCTGCCGCGCTTGCTTCCAC
AAGCAGTGCTTCCAGAGCAGCGAGTGCCCTAGATGTGCCCGTATTACTGCTCGTAGAAAACTCCTGGAAA
GTGTCGCCTCCGCCGCCACCATTGGAAGTGGATAA
